>Addgene plasmid #147496 | pT7-EGFP-C1-HsNot2_344-429_S | depositor full sequence | sequence record 289943 | Full Sequence
TAGTTATTAATAGTAATCAATTACGGGGTCATTAGTTCATAGCCCATATATGGAGTTCCGCGTTACATAA
CTTACGGTAAATGGCCCGCCTGGCTGACCGCCCAACGACCCCCGCCCATTGACGTCAATAATGACGTATG
TTCCCATAGTAACGCCAATAGGGACTTTCCATTGACGTCAATGGGTGGAGTATTTACGGTAAACTGCCCA
CTTGGCAGTACATCAAGTGTATCATATGCCAAGTACGCCCCCTATTGACGTCAATGACGGTAAATGGCCC
GCCTGGCATTATGCCCAGTACATGACCTTATGGGACTTTCCTACTTGGCAGTACATCTACGTATTAGTCA
TCGCTATTACCATGGTGATGCGGTTTTGGCAGTACATCAATGGGCGTGGATAGCGGTTTGACTCACGGGG
ATTTCCAAGTCTCCACCCCATTGACGTCAATGGGAGTTTGTTTTGGCACCAAAATCAACGGGACTTTCCA
AAATGTCGTAACAACTCCGCCCCATTGACGCAAATGGGCGGTAGGCGTGTACGGTGGGAGGTCTATATAA
GCAGAGCTCTCTGGCTAACTAGAGAACCCACTGCTTACTGGCTTATCGAAATTAATACGACTCACTATAG
GGAGACCCAAGCTCTAGCGCTACCGGTCGCCACCATGGTGAGCAAGGGCGAGGAGCTGTTCACCGGGGTG
GTGCCCATCCTGGTCGAGCTGGACGGCGACGTAAACGGCCACAAGTTCAGCGTGTCCGGCGAGGGCGAGG
GCGATGCCACCTACGGCAAGCTGACCCTGAAGTTCATCTGCACCACCGGCAAGCTGCCCGTGCCCTGGCC
CACCCTCGTGACCACCCTGACCTACGGCGTGCAGTGCTTCAGCCGCTACCCCGACCACATGAAGCAGCAC
GACTTCTTCAAGTCCGCCATGCCCGAAGGCTACGTCCAGGAGCGCACCATCTTCTTCAAGGACGACGGCA
ACTACAAGACCCGCGCCGAGGTGAAGTTCGAGGGCGACACCCTGGTGAACCGCATCGAGCTGAAGGGCAT
CGACTTCAAGGAGGACGGCAACATCCTGGGGCACAAGCTGGAGTACAACTACAACAGCCACAACGTCTAT
ATCATGGCCGACAAGCAGAAGAACGGCATCAAGGTGAACTTCAAGATCCGCCACAACATCGAGGACGGCA
GCGTGCAGCTCGCCGACCACTACCAGCAGAACACCCCCATCGGCGACGGCCCCGTGCTGCTGCCCGACAA
CCACTACCTGAGCACCCAGTCCGCCCTGAGCAAAGACCCCAACGAGAAGCGCGATCACATGGTCCTGCTG
GAGTTCGTGACCGCCGCCGGGATCACTCTCGGCATGGACGAGCTGTACAAGTCCGGACTCAGATCTCGAG
CTCAAGCTTCGACTAACATTCCTCAAGGGATGGTGACGGACCAATTTGGAATGATTGGCCTGTTAACATT
TATCAGGGCAGCAGAGACAGACCCAGGAATGGTACATCTTGCATTAGGAAGTGACTTAACAACATTAGGC
CTCAATCTGAACTCTCCTGAAAATCTCTACCCCAAATTTGCGTCACCCTGGGCATCTTCACCTTGTCGAC
CTCAAGACATAGACTTCCATGTTCCATCTGAGTACTTAACGAACATTCACATTAGGGATTAAGGATCCAC
CGGATCTAGATAACTGATCATAATCAGCCATACCACATTTGTAGAGGTTTTACTTGCTTTAAAAAACCTC
CCACACCTCCCCCTGAACCTGAAACATAAAATGAATGCAATTGTTGTTGTTAACTTGTTTATTGCAGCTT
ATAATGGTTACAAATAAAGCAATAGCATCACAAATTTCACAAATAAAGCATTTTTTTCACTGCATTCTAG
TTGTGGTTTGTCCAAACTCATCAATGTATCTTAACGCGTAAATTGTAAGCGTTAATATTTTGTTAAAATT
CGCGTTAAATTTTTGTTAAATCAGCTCATTTTTTAACCAATAGGCCGAAATCGGCAAAATCCCTTATAAA
TCAAAAGAATAGACCGAGATAGGGT
[37 nt withheld, positions 2056-2092]
AAAGAACGTGGACTCCAACGTCAAAGG
[49 nt withheld, positions 2120-2168]
T
[91 nt withheld, positions 2170-2260]
G
[124 nt withheld, positions 2262-2385]
CAGGTGGCACTTTTCGGGGAAATGTGCGCGGAACCCCTATTTGTTTATTTTTCTAAATACATTCAAATAT
GTATCCGCTCATGAGACAATAACCCTGATAAATGCTTCAATAATATTGAAAAAGGAAGAGTCCTGAGGCG
GAAAGAACCAGCTGTGGAATGTGTGTCAGTTAGGGTGTGGAAAGTCCCCAGGCTCCCCAGCAGGCAGAAG
TATGCAAAGCATGCATCTCAATTAGTCAGCAACCAGGTGTGGAAAGTCCCCAGGCTCCCCAGCAGGCAGA
AGTATGCAAAGCATGCATCTCAATTAGTCAGCAACCATAGTCCCGCCCCTAACTCCGCCCATCCCGCCCC
TAACTCCGCCCAGTTCCGCCCATTCTCCGCCCCATGGCTGACTAATTTTTTTTATTTATGCAGAGGCCGA
GGCCGCCTCGGCCTCTGAGCTATTCCAGAAGTAGTGAGGAGGCTTTTTTGGAGGCCTAGGCTTTTGCAAA
GATCGATCAAGAGACAGGATGAGGATCGTTTCGCATGATTGAACAAGATGGATTGCACGCAGGTTCTCCG
GCCGCTTGGGTGGAGAGGCTATTCGGCTATGACTGGGCACAACAGACAATCGGCTGCTCTGATGCCGCCG
TGTTCCGGCTGTCAGCGCAGGGGCGCCCGGTTCTTTTTGTCAAGACCGACCTGTCCGGTGCCCTGAATGA
ACTGCAAGACGAGGCAGCGCGGCTATCGTGGCTGGCCACGACGGGCGTTCCTTGCGCAGCTGTGCTCGAC
GTTGTCACTGAAGCGGGAAGGGACTGGCTGCTATTGGGCGAAGTGCCGGGGCAGGATCTCCTGTCATCTC
ACCTTGCTCCTGCCGAGAAAGTATCCATCATGGCTGATGCAATGCGGCGGCTGCATACGCTTGATCCGGC
TACCTGCCCATTCGACCACCAAGCGAAACATCGCATCGAGCGAGCACGTACTCGGATGGAAGCCGGTCTT
GTCGATCAGGATGATCTGGACGAAGAGCATCAGGGGCTCGCGCCAGCCGAACTGTTCGCCAGGCTCAAGG
CGAGCATGCCCGACGGCGAGGATCTCGTCGTGACCCATGGCGATGCCTGCTTGCCGAATATCATGGTGGA
AAATGGCCGCTTTTCTGGATTCATCGACTGTGGCCGGCTGGGTGTGGCGGACCGCTATCAGGACATAGCG
TTGGCTACCCGTGATATTGCTGAAGAGCTTGGCGGCGAATGGGCTGACCGCTTCCTCGTGCTTTACGGTA
TCGCCGCTCCCGATTCGCAGCGCATCGCCTTCTATCGCCTTCTTGACGAGTTCTTCTGAGCGGGACTCTG
GGGTTCGAAATGACCGACCAAGCGACGCCCAACCTGCCATCACGAGATTTCGATTCCACCGCCGCCTTCT
ATGAAAGGTTGGGCTTCGGAATCGTTTTCCGGGACGCCGGCTGGATGATCCTCCAGCGCGGGGATCTCAT
GCTGGAGTTCTTCGCCCACCCTAGGGGGAGGCTAACTGAAACACGGAAGGAGACAATACCGGAAGGAACC
CGCGCTATGACGGCAATAAAAAGACAGAATAAAACGCACGGTGTTGGGTCGTTTGTTCATAAACGCGGGG
TTCGGTCCCAGGGCTGGCACTCTGTCGATACCCCACCGAGACCCCATTGGGGCCAATACGCCCGCGTTTC
TTCCTTTTCCCCACCCCACCCCCCAAGTTCGGGTGAAGGCCCAGGGCTCGCAGCCAACGTCGGGGCGGCA
GGCCCTGCCATAGCCTCAGGTTACTCATATATACTTTAGATTGATTTAAAACTTCATTTTTAATTTAAAA
GGATCTAGGTGAAGATCCTTTTTGATAATCTCATGACCAAAATCCCTTAACGTGAGTTTTCGTTCCACTG
AGCGTCAGACCCCGTAGAAAAGATCAAAGGATCTTCTTGAGATCCTTTTTTTCTGCGCGTAATCTGCTGC
TTGCAAACAAAAAAACCACCGCTACCAGCGGTGGTTTGTTTGCCGGATCAAGAGCTACCAACTCTTTTTC
CGAAGGTAACTGGCTTCAGCAGAGCGCAGATACCAAATACTGTCCTTCTAGTGTAGCCGTAGTTAGGCCA
CCACTTCAAGAACTCTGTAGCACCGCCTACATACCTCGCTCTGCTAATCCTGTTACCAGTGGCTGCTGCC
AGTGGCGATAAGTCGTGTCTTACCGGGTTGGACTCAAGACGATAGTTACCGGATAAGGCGCAGCGGTCGG
GCTGAACGGGGGGTTCGTGCACACAGCCCAGCTTGGAGCGAACGACCTACACCGAACTGAGATACCTACA
GCGTGAGCTATGAGAAAGCGCCACGCTTCCCGAAGGGAGAAAGGCGGACAGGTATCCGGTAAGCGGCAGG
GTCGGAACAGGAGAGCGCACGAGGGAGCTTCCAGGGGGAAACGCCTGGTATCTTTATAGTCCTGTCGGGT
TTCGCCACCTCTGACTTGAGCGTCGATTTTTGTGATGCTCGTCAGGGGGGCGGAGCCTATGGAAAAACGC
CAGCAACGCGGCCTTTTTACGGTTCCTGGCCTTTTGCTGGCCTTTTGCTCACATGTTCTTTCCTGCGTTA
TCCCCTGATTCTGTGGATAACCGTATTACCGCCATGCAT
Features (pLannotate 1.2.2; 17 found; start..end, strand, type, name):
     61..364     +  enhancer       CMV enhancer: human cytomegalovirus immediate early enhancer
    365..568     +  promoter       CMV promoter: human cytomegalovirus (CMV) immediate early promoter
    564..597     +  LTR            5' LTR (truncated) (fragment): truncated 5' long terminal repeat (LTR) from HIV-1
    613..631     +  promoter       T7 promoter: promoter for bacteriophage T7 RNA polymerase
    665..1381    +  CDS            EGFP: EGFP is a basic (constitutively fluorescent) green fluorescent protein published in 1996, derived from Aequorea victoria. It is reported to be a rapidly-maturing weak dimer with moderate acid sensitivity.
   1382..1412    +  misc_feature   MCS (fragment): multiple cloning site
   1412..1669    +  CDS            CNOT2 (fragment): CNOT2_HUMAN - Also known as CDC36, NOT2. Experimental evidence at protein level: Swiss-Prot protein existence level 1. Component of the CCR4-NOT complex which is one of the major cellular mRNA deadenylases and is linked to various cellular processes including bulk mRNA degradation, miRNA-mediated repression, translational repression during translational initiation and general transcription regulation. Additional complex functions may be a consequence of its influence on mRNA expression. Required for the CCR4- NOT complex structural integrity. Can repress transcription and may link the CCR4-NOT
   1695..1779    +  CDS            large T antigen (fragment): large T antigen from SV40 (simian virus 40)
   1802..1923    +  polyA_signal   SV40 poly(A) signal: SV40 polyadenylation signal
   1957..2385    -  rep_origin     f1 ori (sequence partly withheld): f1 bacteriophage origin of replication; arrow indicates direction of (+) strand synthesis
   2412..2516    +  promoter       AmpR promoter: bla
   2518..2875    +  promoter       SV40 promoter: SV40 enhancer and early promoter
   2910..3704    +  CDS            NeoR/KanR: aminoglycoside phosphotransferase from Tn5; aph(3')-II (or nptII); confers resistance to neomycin, kanamycin, and G418 (Geneticin®)
   3725..3877    +  CDS            ble (fragment): BLE_KLEPN - Experimental evidence at protein level: Swiss-Prot protein existence level 1. Binding protein with a strong affinity to the bleomycin family of antibiotics. Binds to CL990; an antimitotic-antibiotic compound. From Klebsiella pneumoniae.
   3936..3983    +  polyA_signal   HSV TK poly(A) signal: herpes simplex virus thymidine kinase polyadenylation signal (Cole and Stacy, 1985)
   4074..4090    -  polyA_signal   bGH poly(A) signal (fragment): bovine growth hormone polyadenylation signal
   4312..4900    +  rep_origin     ori: high-copy-number ColE1/pMB1/pBR322/pUC origin of replication
