[The description below was written by a language model from this plasmid's Addgene catalogue record and pLannotate feature annotations shown in this document.]
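Description:
pT7-EGFP-C1-HsNot2_344-429_S is a 5,014-nt mammalian expression plasmid that produces a short fragment of human CNOT2 (NOT2), residues 344–429, fused to the C-terminus of EGFP. The catalogue lists the backbone as unknown, but the name and the feature layout are consistent with an EGFP-C1-type vector modified to carry a T7 promoter. In bacteria it replicates from a high-copy ColE1/pUC-type origin and is selected with kanamycin. The NeoR/KanR (Tn5 aminoglycoside phosphotransferase) gene lies downstream of tandem bacterial (AmpR/bla) and SV40 early promoters and is followed by an HSV TK polyadenylation signal, so the same marker can also confer G418 resistance in mammalian cells. An f1 origin is also present.

The expression cassette is driven by the human CMV immediate-early enhancer and promoter. A T7 promoter sits between the CMV promoter and the coding region, which would also permit transcription by T7 RNA polymerase. EGFP is followed by a remnant of the multiple cloning site acting as a linker, then the 258-nt CNOT2 segment, and the transcript terminates at an SV40 poly(A) signal. Several small annotated fragments (HIV-1 LTR, SV40 large T antigen, ble, bGH poly(A)) are most likely incidental sequence matches within backbone regions rather than functional parts.

CNOT2 is a subunit of the CCR4-NOT deadenylase complex and is needed for its structural integrity. The plasmid comes from a study of the structure and assembly of the complex's NOT module. A GFP-tagged fragment of this type would suit interaction mapping or localisation experiments in human cells, although the record gives the purpose only as mammalian expression. The meaning of the "_S" suffix is not stated, and the depositor sequence may be theoretical.
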