Addgene plasmid #147496: pT7-EGFP-C1-HsNot2_344-429_S
Purpose: Mammalian Expression of HsNot2_344-429
Depositing lab: Elisa Izaurralde. Depositing organization: Max Planck Institute for Developmental Biology. Publication: Structure and assembly of the NOT module of the human CCR4-NOT complex. Boland A, Chen Y, Raisch T, Jonas S, Kuzuoglu-Ozturk D, Wohlbold L, Weichenrieder O, Izaurralde E. Nat Struct Mol Biol. 2013 Nov;20(11):1289-97. doi: 10.1038/nsmb.2681. Epub 2013 Oct 13. PubMed 24121232.
Backbone
  Vector backbone: Unknown
  Vector type: Mammalian Expression
Growth in bacteria
  Bacterial resistance: Kanamycin, 50 μg/mL
  Growth temperature: 37°C
  Growth strain: DH5alpha
  Copy number: High Copy
Gene/Insert
  Gene/Insert name: HsNot2_344-429 (alt name: CNOT2)
  Species: H. sapiens (human)
  Entrez Gene: CNOT2 (a.k.a. CDC36, HSPC131, IDNADFS, NOT2, NOT2H)
  Cloning method: Unknown
Terms and licenses: Academic/Nonprofit Terms; Industry Terms: Not Available to Industry
Depositor comments: ORF extracted from NCBI: NM_014515.5. Plasmids from this collection were made available to the research community and donated after the lab closed. Please note that the sequence provided by the depositing laboratory may be theoretical/predicted or based on Sanger sequencing results. There may be discrepancies between sequencing results obtained by Addgene and the depositor sequence. If an Addgene verified sequence is not available, please contact before placing your order to request that our lab fully sequence the plasmid.
How to cite: pT7-EGFP-C1-HsNot2_344-429_S was a gift from Elisa Izaurralde (Addgene plasmid # 147496 ; http://n2t.net/addgene:147496 ; RRID:Addgene_147496)
